Addgene plasmid #13638: pGEX2T E7 N245
Depositing lab: Karl Munger. Depositing organization: National Cancer Institute (NCI). Publication: The human papillomavirus E7 oncoprotein and the cellular transcription factor E2F bind to separate sites on the retinoblastoma tumor suppressor protein. Wu EW, Clemens KE, Heck DV, Munger K. J Virol. 1993 Apr . 67(4):2402-7. PubMed 8445736.
Backbone
  Vector backbone: pGEX2T
  Backbone manufacturer: Amersham
  Backbone size w/o insert (bp): 4900
  Vector type: Bacterial Expression
Growth in bacteria
  Bacterial resistance: Ampicillin, 100 μg/mL
  Growth temperature: 37°C
  Growth strain: DH5alpha
  Copy number: High Copy
Gene/Insert
  Gene/Insert name: HPV 16 E7 N245 (alt name: HPV 16 E7)
  Species: H. sapiens (human)
  Insert size (bp): 300
  Mutation: H2G, D4G, T5M mutations
  GenBank ID: AY089955
  Entrez Gene: E7 (a.k.a. HpV16gp2)
  Tag / fusion protein: GST (N terminal on backbone)
  Cloning method: Restriction Enzyme; 5′ cloning site BamH1 (not destroyed); 3′ cloning site EcoR1 (not destroyed)
  Sequencing primers: 5′ Amersham pGEX 5'; 3′ Amersham pGEX 3'
Terms and licenses: Academic/Nonprofit Terms; Industry Terms: Not Available to Industry
How to cite: pGEX2T E7 N245 was a gift from Karl Munger (Addgene plasmid # 13638 ; http://n2t.net/addgene:13638 ; RRID:Addgene_13638)
