[The description below was written by a language model from this plasmid's Addgene catalogue record.]
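Description:
pGEX2T E7 N245 is a bacterial expression plasmid built on the commercial pGEX2T backbone (about 4.9 kb without insert) for producing a mutant form of the human papillomavirus type 16 E7 oncoprotein as a glutathione S-transferase fusion in E. coli. It is maintained as a high-copy plasmid under ampicillin selection. The record does not include a feature table, so the promoter and origin are not explicitly listed. pGEX-series vectors generally drive the GST fusion from an IPTG-inducible tac promoter, and pGEX2T in particular places a thrombin cleavage site between GST and the cloned protein so that the tag can be removed after purification.

The insert of roughly 300 bp encodes HPV 16 E7 and was cloned between the BamHI and EcoRI sites, both of which remain intact, placing E7 in frame downstream of the backbone-encoded N-terminal GST. The "N245" designation refers to three amino-terminal substitutions, H2G, D4G and T5M. The catalogue lists the species as human, although the gene itself is of viral origin. The GST moiety allows affinity capture of the fusion on glutathione resin, which suits both protein purification and pull-down style binding assays. The associated publication examines how E7 and the cellular transcription factor E2F bind to separate sites on the retinoblastoma tumor suppressor protein. This suggests the construct was used as an amino-terminal E7 mutant in in vitro interaction studies, for comparison with wild-type E7. The record does not state the specific functional consequence of these mutations.
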