>Addgene plasmid #13638 | pGEX2T E7 N245 | depositor partial sequence | sequence record 7718 | Author sequence
ATGGGTGGAGGTATGCCTACATTGCATGAATATATGTTAGATTTGCAACCAGAGACAACTGATCTCTACT
GTTATGAGCAATTAAATGACAGCTCAGAGGAGGAGGATGAAATAGATGGTCCAGCTGGACAAGCAGAACC
GGACAGAGCCCATTACAATATTGTAACCTTTTGTTGCAAGTGTGACTCTACGCTTCGGTTGTGCGTACAA
AGCACACACGTAGACATTCGTACTTTGGAAGACCTGTTAATGGGCACACTAGGAATTGTGTGCCCCATCT
GTTCTCAGAAACCATAA
