>Addgene plasmid #13638 | pGEX2T E7 N245 | addgene partial sequence | sequence record 20006 | 13638 with pGEX-5
TCAANCGGATCTGGTTCCGCGTGGATCCATGGGTGGAGGTATGCCTACATTGCATGAATATATGTTAGAT
TTGCAACCAGAGACAACTGATCTCTACTGTTATGAGCAATTAAATGACAGCTCAGAGGAGGAGGATGAAA
TAGATGGTCCAGCTGGACAAGCAGAACCGGACAGAGCCCATTACAATATTGTAACCTTTTGTTGCAAGTG
TGACTCTACGCTTCGGTTGTGCGTACAAAGCACACACGTAGACATTCGTACTTTGGAAGACCTGTTAATG
GGCACACTAGGAATTGTGTGCCCCATCTGTTCTCAGAAACCATAAGAATTCATCGTGACTGACTGACGAT
CTGCCTCGCGCGTTTCGGTGATGACGGTGAAAACCTCTGACACATGCAGCTCCCGGAGACGGTCACAGCT
TGTCTGTAAGCGGATGCCGGGAGCAGACAAGCCCGTCAGGGCGCGTCAGCGGGTGTTGGCGGGTGTCGGG
GCGCAGCCATGACCCAGTCACGTAGCGATAGCGGAGTGTATAATTCTTGAAGACGAAAGGGCCTCGTGAT
ACGCCTATTTTTATAGGTTAATGTCATGATAATAATGGTTTCTTAGACGTCAGGTGGCACTTTTCGGGGA
AATGTGCGCGGAACCNNTNTNTTNTNNNNNNNNCTAAATACTTTAAAATTTGNTTNCCCTCNCNGNGAAA
CAATAAACNNNNNTAAAGTGNCTTCAATANTTTGAAAAAGGAAAGANATGGANTATCCACACTTTTNNGG
GGGNCNTTTTTCNTTNTTTTTNNGNGGGGTTTTTNNNNN
